>Addgene plasmid #26223 | pJFRC14-10XUAS-IVS-GFP-WPRE | depositor full sequence | sequence record 12327 | Author sequence
GACTCAGGTGGCACTTTTCGGGGAAATGTGCGCGGAACCCCTATTTGTTTATTTTTCTAAATACATTCAA
ATATGTATCCGCTCATGAGACAATAACCCTGATAAATGCTTCAATAATATTGAAAAAGGAAGAGTATGAG
TATTCAACATTTCCGTGTCGCCCTTATTCCCTTTTTTGCGGCATTTTGCCTTCCTGTTTTTGCTCACCCA
GAAACGCTGGTGAAAGTAAAAGATGCTGAAGATCAGTTGGGTGCACGAGTGGGTTACATCGAACTGGATC
TCAACAGCGGTAAGATCCTTGAGAGTTTTCGCCCCGAAGAACGTTTTCCAATGATGAGCACTTTTAAAGT
TCTGCTATGTGGCGCGGTATTATCCCGTATTGACGCCGGGCAAGAGCAACTCGGTCGCCGCATACACTAT
TCTCAGAATGACTTGGTTGAGTACTCACCAGTCACAGAAAAGCATCTTACGGATGGCATGACAGTAAGAG
AATTATGCAGTGCTGCCATAACCATGAGTGATAACACTGCGGCCAACTTACTTCTGACAACGATCGGAGG
ACCGAAGGAGCTAACCGCTTTTTTGCACAACATGGGGGATCATGTAACTCGCCTTGATCGTTGGGAACCG
GAGCTGAATGAAGCCATACCAAACGACGAGCGTGACACCACGATGCCTGTAGCAATGGCAACAACGTTGC
GCAAACTATTAACTGGCGAACTACTTACTCTAGCTTCCCGGCAACAATTAATAGACTGGATGGAGGCGGA
TAAAGTTGCAGGACCACTTCTGCGCTCGGCCCTTCCGGCTGGCTGGTTTATTGCTGATAAATCTGGAGCC
GGTGAGCGTGGGTCTCGCGGTATCATTGCAGCACTGGGGCCAGATGGTAAGCCCTCCCGTATCGTAGTTA
TCTACACGACGGGGAGTCAGGCAACTATGGATGAACGAAATAGACAGATCGCTGAGATAGGTGCCTCACT
GATTAAGCATTGGTAACTGTCAGACCAAGTTTACTCATATATACTTTAGATTGATTTAAAACTTCATTTT
TAATTTAAAAGGATCTAGGTGAAGATCCTTTTTGATAATCTCATGACCAAAATCCCTTAACGTGAGTTTT
CGTTCCACTGAGCGTCAGACCCCGTAGAAAAGATCAAAGGATCTTCTTGAGATCCTTTTTTTCTGCGCGT
AATCTGCTGCTTGCAAACAAAAAAACCACCGCTACCAGCGGTGGTTTGTTTGCCGGATCAAGAGCTACCA
ACTCTTTTTCCGAAGGTAACTGGCTTCAGCAGAGCGCAGATACCAAATACTGTTCTTCTAGTGTAGCCGT
AGTTAGGCCACCACTTCAAGAACTCTGTAGCACCGCCTACATACCTCGCTCTGCTAATCCTGTTACCAGT
GGCTGCTGCCAGTGGCGATAAGTCGTGTCTTACCGGGTTGGACTCAAGACGATAGTTACCGGATAAGGCG
CAGCGGTCGGGCTGAACGGGGGGTTCGTGCACACAGCCCAGCTTGGAGCGAACGACCTACACCGAACTGA
GATACCTACAGCGTGAGCTATGAGAAAGCGCCACGCTTCCCGAAGGGAGAAAGGCGGACAGGTATCCGGT
AAGCGGCAGGGTCGGAACAGGAGAGCGCACGAGGGAGCTTCCAGGGGGAAACGCCTGGTATCTTTATAGT
CCTGTCGGGTTTCGCCACCTCTGACTTGAGCGTCGATTTTTGTGATGCTCGTCAGGGGGGCGGAGCCTAT
GGAAAAACGCCAGCAACGCGGCCTTTTTACGGTTCCTGGCCTTTTGCTGGCCTTTTGCTCACATGTTACC
GTCGACGATGTAGGTCACGGTCTCGAAGCCGCGGTGCGGGTGCCAGGGCGTGCCCTTGGGCTCCCCGGGC
GCGTACTCCACCTCACCCATCTGGTCCATCATGATGAACGGGTCGAGGTGGCGGTAGTTGATCCCGGCGA
ACGCGCGGCGCACCGGGAAGCCCTCGCCCTCGAAACCGCTGGGCGCGGTGGTCACGGTGAGCACGGGACG
TGCGACGGCGTCGGCGGGTGCGGATACGCGGGGCAGCGTCAGCGGGTTCTCGACGGTCACGGCGGGCATG
TCGACAAGCCGAACATATGGGCGCGCCTAGTATGTATGTAAGTTAATAAAACCCATTTTTGCGGAAAGTA
GATAAAAAAAACATTTTTTTTTTTTACTGCACTGGATATCATTGAACTTATCTGATCAGTTTTAAATTTA
CTTCGATCCAAGGGTATTTGATGTACCAGGTTCTTTCGATTACCTCTCACTCAAAATGACATTCCACTCA
AAGTCAGCGCTGTTTGCCTCCTTCTCTGTCCACAGAAATATCGCCGTCTCTTTCGCCGCTGCGTCCGCTA
TCTCTTTCGCCACCGTTTGTAGCGTTACGTAGCGTCAATGTCCGCCTTCAGTTGCATTTTGTCAGCGGTT
TCGTGACGAAGCTCCAAGCGGTTTACGCCATCAATTAAACACAAAGTGCTGTGCCAAAACTCCTCTCGCT
TCTTATTTTTGTTTGTTTTTTGAGTGATTGGGGTGGTGATTGGTTTTGGGTGGGTAAGCAGGGGAAAGTG
TGAAAAATCCCGGCAATGGGCCAAGAGGATCAGGAGCTATTAATTCGCGGAGGCAGCAAACACCCATCTG
CCGAGCATCTGAACAATGTGAGTAGTACATGTGCATACATCTTAAGTTCACTTGATCTATAGGAACTGCG
ATTGCAACATCAAATTGTATGCGGCGTGAGAACTGCGACCCACAAAAATCCCAAACCGCAATTGCACAAA
CAAATAGTGACACGAAACAGATTATTCTGGTAGCTGTTCTCGCTATATAAGACAATTTTTGAGATCATAT
CATGATCAAGACATCTAAAGGCATTCATTTTCGACTATATTCTTTTTTACAAAAAATATAACAACCAGAT
ATTTTAAGCTGATCCTAGATGCACAAAAAATAAATAAAAGTATAAACCTACTTCGTAGGATACTTCGGGG
TACTTTTTGTTCGGGGTTAGATGAGCATAACGCTAGTAGTTGATATTTGAGATCCCCTATCATTGCAGGG
TGACAGCGGAGCGGCTTCGCAGAGCTGCATTAACCAGGGCTTCGGGCAGGCCAAAAACTACGGCACGCTC
CGGCCACCCAGTCCGCCGGAGGACTCCGGTTCAGGGAGCGGCCAACTAGCCGAGAACCTCACCTATGCCT
GGCACAATATGGACATCTTTGGGGCGGTCAATCAGCCGGGCTCCGGATGGCGGCAGCTGGTCAACCGGAC
ACGCGGACTATTCTGCAACGAGCGACACATACCGGCGCCCAGGAAACATTTGCTCAAGAACGGTGAGTTT
CTATTCGCAGTCGGCTGATCTGTGTGAAATCTTAATAAAGGGTCCAATTACCAATTTGAAACTCAGTTTG
CGGCGTGGCCTATCCGGGCGAACTTTTGGCCGTGATGGGCAGTTCCGGTGCCGGAAAGACGACCCTGCTG
AATGCCCTTGCCTTTCGATCGCCGCAGGGCATCCAAGTATCGCCATCCGGGATGCGACTGCTCAATGGCC
AACCTGTGGACGCCAAGGAGATGCAGGCCAGGTGCGCCTATGTCCAGCAGGATGACCTCTTTATCGGCTC
CCTAACGGCCAGGGAACACCTGATTTTCCAAGCCATGGTGCGGATGCCACGACATCTGACCTATCGGCAG
CGAGTGGCCCGCGTGGATCAGGTGATCCAGGAGCTTTCGCTCAGCAAATGTCAGCACACGATCATCGGTG
TGCCCGGCAGGGTGAAAGGTCTGTCCGGCGGAGAAAGGAAGCGTCTGGCATTCGCCTCCGAGGCTCTAAC
CGATCCGCCGCTTCTGATCTGCGATGAGCCCACCTCCGGACTGGACTCCTTTACCGCCCACAGCGTCGTC
CAGGTGCTGAAGAAGCTGTCGCAGAAGGGCAAGACCGTCATCCTGACCATTCATCAGCCGTCTTCCGAGC
TGTTTGAGCTCTTTGACAAGATCCTTCTGATGGCCGAGGGCAGGGTAGCTTTCTTGGGCACTCCCAGCGA
AGCCGTCGACTTCTTTTCCTAGTGAGTTCGATGTGTTTATTAAGGGTATCTAGTATTACATAACATCTCA
ACTCCTATCCAGCGTGGGTGCCCAGTGTCCTACCAACTACAATCCGGCGGACTTTTACGTACAGGTGTTG
GCCGTTGTGCCCGGACGGGAGATCGAGTCCCGTGATCGGATCGCCAAGATATGCGACAATTTTGCCATTA
GCAAAGTAGCCCGGGATATGGAGCAGTTGTTGGCCACCAAAAATCTGGAGAAGCCACTGGAGCAGCCGGA
GAATGGGTACACCTACAAGGCCACCTGGTTCATGCAGTTCCGGGCGGTCCTGTGGCGATCCTGGCTGTCG
GTGCTCAAGGAACCACTCCTCGTAAAAGTGCGACTTATTCAGACAACGGTGAGTGGTTCCAGTGGAAACA
AATGATATAACGCTTACAATTCTTGGAAACAAATTCGCTAGATTTTAGATAGAATTGCCTGATTCCACAC
CCTTCTTAGTTTTTTTCAATGAGATGTATAGTTTATAGTTTTGCAGAAGATAAATAAATTTCATTTAACT
CGCGAATATTAATGAGATGCGAGTAACATTTTAATTTGCAGATGGTTGCCATCTTGATTGGCCTCATCTT
TTTGGGCCAACAACTCACGCAAGTGGGTGTGATGAATATCAACGGAGCCATCTTCCTCTTCCTGACCAAC
ATGACCTTTCAAAACGTCTTTGCCACGATAAATGTAAGTCATGTTTAGAATACATTTGCATTTCAATAAT
TTACTAACTTTCTAATGAATCGATTCGATTTAGGTGTTCACCTCAGAGCTGCCAGTTTTTATGAGGGAGG
CCCGAAGTCGACTTTATCGCTGTGACACATACTTTCTGGGCAAAACGATTGCCGAATTGCCGCTTTTTCT
CACAGTGCCACTGGTCTTCACGGCGATTGCCTATCCGATGATCGGACTGCGGGCCGGAGTGCTGCACTTC
TTCAACTGCCTGGCGCTGGTCACTCTGGTGGCCAATGTGTCAACGTCCTTCGGATATCTAATATCCTGCG
CCAGCTCCTCGACCTCGATGGCGCTGTCTGTGGGTCCGCCGGTTATCATACCATTCCTGCTCTTTGGCGG
CTTCTTCTTGAACTCGGGCTCGGTGCCAGTATACCTCAAATGGTTGTCGTACCTCTCATGGTTCCGTTAC
GCCAACGAGGGTCTGCTGATTAACCAATGGGCGGACGTGGAGCCGGGCGAAATTAGCTGCACATCGTCGA
ACACCACGTGCCCCAGTTCGGGCAAGGTCATCCTGGAGACGCTTAACTTCTCCGCCGCCGATCTGCCGCT
GGACTACGTGGGTCTGGCCATTCTCATCGTGAGCTTCCGGGTGCTCGCATATCTGGCTCTAAGACTTCGG
GCCCGACGCAAGGAGTAGCCGACATATATCCGAAATAACTGCTTGTTTTTTTTTTTTACCATTATTACCA
TCGTGTTTACTGTTTATTGCCCCCTCAAAAAGCTAATGTAATTATATTTGTGCCAATAAAAACAAGATAT
GACCTATAGAATACAAGTATTTCCCCTTCGAACATCCCCACAAGTAGACTTTGGATTTGTCTTCTAACCA
AAAGACTTACACACCTGCATACCTTACATCAAAAACTCGTTTATCGCTACATAAAACACCGGGATATATT
TTTTATATACATACTTTTCAAATCGCGCGCCCTCTTCATAATTCACCTCCACCACACCACGTTTCGTAGT
TGCTCTTTCGCTGTCTCCCACCCGCTCTCCGCAACACATTCACCTTTTGTTCGACGACCTTGGAGCGACT
GTCGTTAGTTCCGCGCGATTCGGTTCGCTCAAATGGTTCCGAGTGGTTCATTTCGTCTCAATAGAAATTA
GTAATAAATATTTGTATGTACAATTTATTTGCTCCAATATATTTGTATATATTTCCCTCACAGCTATATT
TATTCTAATTTAATATTATGACTTTTTAAGGTAATTTTTTGTGACCTGTTCGGAGTGATTAGCGTTACAA
TTTGAACTGAAAGTGACATCCAGTGTTTGTTCCTTGTGTAGATGCATCTCAAAAAAATGGTGGGCATAAT
AGTGTTGTTTATATATATCAAAAATAACAACTATAATAATAAGAATACATTTAATTTAGAAAATGCTTGG
ATTTCACTGGAACTAGGGCGCGCCTCCGGAACATAATGGTGCAGGGCGCTGACTTCCGCGTTTCCAGACT
TTACGAAACACGGAAACCGAAGACCATTCATGTTGTTGCTCAGGTCGCAGACGTTTTGCAGCAGCAGTCG
CTTCACGTTCGCTCGCGTATCGGTGATTCATTCTGCTAACCAGTAAGGCAACCCCGCCAGCCTAGCCGGG
TCCTCAACGACAGGAGCACGATCATGCGCACCCGTGGCCAGGGCCGCAAGCTTGCATGCCTGCAGGTCGG
AGTACTGTCCTCCGAGCGGAGTACTGTCCTCCGAGCGGAGTACTGTCCTCCGAGCGGAGTACTGTCCTCC
GAGCGGAGTACTGTCCTCCGAGCGGAGACTCTAGCCCTAGGGCATGCCTGCAGGTCGGAGTACTGTCCTC
CGAGCGGAGTACTGTCCTCCGAGCGGAGTACTGTCCTCCGAGCGGAGTACTGTCCTCCGAGCGGAGTACT
GTCCTCCGAGCGGAGACTCTAGCGCTAGCGACGTCGAGCGCCGGAGTATAAATAGAGGCGCTTCGTCTAC
GGAGCGACAATTCAATTCAAACAAGCAAAGTGAACACGTCGCTAAGCGAAAGCTAAGCAAATAAACAAGC
GCAGCTGAACAAGCTAAACAATCTGCAGTAAAGTGCAAGTTAAAGTGAATCAATTAAAAGTAACCAGCAA
CCAAGTAAATCAACTGCAACTACTGAAATCTGCCAAGAAGTAATTATTGAATACAAGAAGAGAACTCTGA
ATAGATCTAAAAGGTAGGTTCAACCACTGATGCCTAGGCACACCGAAACGACTAACCCTAATTCTTATCC
TTTACTTCAGGCGGCCGCGGCTCGAGGGTACCAATCAAAATGTCCAAAGGTGAAGAACTGTTTACCGGAG
TAGTCCCGATATTGGTTGAACTCGACGGCGATGTCAACGGTCATAAATTCAGTGTGTCCGGCGAGGGTGA
GGGCGACGCCACATACGGTAAGCTGACGTTGAAGTTCATATGCACCACGGGCAAGCTGCCCGTGCCATGG
CCGACGTTGGTCACGACGCTGACGTATGGTGTCCAGTGTTTCAGCCGTTACCCCGATCATATGAAGCAGC
ATGACTTTTTCAAGTCGGCGATGCCGGAGGGATACGTTCAAGAGAGGACCATTTTCTTCAAGGATGACGG
CAACTATAAGACGCGAGCGGAGGTGAAATTTGAAGGCGACACACTCGTTAACCGTATTGAGTTGAAGGGC
ATTGATTTTAAGGAGGATGGCAACATTCTGGGCCATAAGTTGGAATACAACTACAACTCGCATAATGTGT
ATATAATGGCAGATAAGCAGAAAAACGGAATAAAGGTTAACTTCAAGATTCGCCACAACATAGAGGACGG
TTCCGTGCAACTTGCAGATCATTACCAACAGAACACACCCATTGGAGATGGCCCAGTTCTCTTGCCAGAC
AATCACTACCTTTCCACACAGTCCGCGTTGAGCAAGGACCCCAATGAAAAGCGGGACCACATGGTGTTGC
TGGAGTTTGTGACCGCAGCTGGTATTACACACGGCATGGATGAGCTCTACAAGTAATCTAGAAATCAACC
TCTGGATTACAAAATTTGTGAAAGATTGACTGGTATTCTTAACTATGTTGCTCCTTTTACGCTATGTGGA
TACGCTGCTTTAATGCCTTTGTATCATGCTATTGCTTCCCGTATGGCTTTCATTTTCTCCTCCTTGTATA
AATCCTGGTTGCTGTCTCTTTATGAGGAGTTGTGGCCCGTTGTCAGGCAACGTGGCGTGGTGTGCACTGT
GTTTGCTGACGCAACCCCCACTGGTTGGGGCATTGCCACCACCTGTCAGCTCCTTTCCGGGACTTTCGCT
TTCCCCCTCCCTATTGCCACGGCGGAACTCATCGCCGCCTGCCTTGCCCGCTGCTGGACAGGGGCTCGGC
TGTTGGGCACTGACAATTCCGTGGTGTTGTCGGGGAAATCATCGTCCTTTCCTTGGCTGCTCGCCTGTGT
TGCCACCTGGATTCTGCGCGGGACGTCCTTCTGCTACGTCCCTTCGGCCCTCAATCCAGCGGACCTTCCT
TCCCGCGGCCTGCTGCCGGCTCTGCGGCCTCTTCCGCGTCTTCGCCTTCGCCCTCAGACGAGTCGGATCT
CCCTTTGGGCCGCCTCCCCGCCTGTCTAGAGGATCTTTGTGAAGGAACCTTACTTCTGTGGTGTGACATA
ATTGGACAAACTACCTACAGAGATTTAAAGCTCTAAGGTAAATATAAAATTTTTAAGTGTATAATGTGTT
AAACTACTGATTCTAATTGTTTGTGTATTTTAGATTCCAACCTATGGAACTGATGAATGGGAGCAGTGGT
GGAATGCCTTTAATGAGGAAAACCTGTTTTGCTCAGAAGAAATGCCATCTAGTGATGATGAGGCTACTGC
TGACTCTCAACATTCTACTCCTCCAAAAAAGAAGAGAAAGGTAGAAGACCCCAAGGACTTTCCTTCAGAA
TTGCTAAGTTTTTTGAGTCATGCTGTGTTTAGTAATAGAACTCTTGCTTGCTTTGCTATTTACACCACAA
AGGAAAAAGCTGCACTGCTATACAAGAAAATTATGGAAAAATATTTGATGTATAGTGCCTTGACTAGAGA
TCATAATCAGCCATACCACATTTGTAGAGGTTTTACTTGCTTTAAAAAACCTCCCACACCTCCCCCTGAA
CCTGAAACATAAAATGAATGCAATTGTTGTTGTTAACTTGTTTATTGCAGCTTATAATGGTTACAAATAA
AGCAATAGCATCACAAATTTCACAAATAAAGCATTTTTTTCACTGCATTCTAGTTGTGGTTTGTCCAAAC
TCATCAATGTATCTTATCATGTCTGGATCGATCTGGCCGGCCGTTTAAACGAATTCTTGAAGACGAAAGG
GCCTCGTGATACGCCTATTTTTATAGGTTAATGTCATGATAATAATGGTTTCTTA
Features (pLannotate 1.2.2; 19 found; start..end, strand, type, name):
     31..135     +  promoter       AmpR promoter: bla
    136..996     +  CDS            AmpR: β-lactamase; bla; confers resistance to ampicillin, carbenicillin, and related antibiotics
   1167..1755    +  rep_origin     ori: high-copy-number ColE1/pMB1/pBR322/pUC origin of replication
   1842..1911    +  protein_bind   attB: attB site for the φC31 integrase (Groth et al., 2000) phage φC31 integrase
   2606..5478    +  CDS            mini-white: Drosophila white gene eye color pigment; white; This is a modified version of the white gene lacking part of the first intron.
   6251..6406    +  CDS            YPB1_ECOLX (fragment): Protein predicted: Swiss-Prot protein existence level 4. From Escherichia coli.
   6488..6509    -  misc_feature   MCS (fragment): pUC18/19 multiple cloning site
   6508..6602    +  protein_bind   5X UAS: five tandem copies of the "ScaI site" 17-mer CGGAGTACTGTCCTCCG, an upstream activating sequence (UAS) that efficiently binds yeast Gal4 (Webster et al., 1988; Pfeiffer et al., 2010) GAL4
   6636..6730    +  protein_bind   5X UAS: five tandem copies of the "ScaI site" 17-mer CGGAGTACTGTCCTCCG, an upstream activating sequence (UAS) that efficiently binds yeast Gal4 (Webster et al., 1988; Pfeiffer et al., 2010) GAL4
   6761..6999    +  promoter       hsp70 promoter: Drosophila melanogaster hsp70Bb promoter
   7014..7080    +  intron         Mhc intron: modified Drosophila myosin heavy chain intron 16 (Pfeiffer et al., 2010)
   7110..7823    +  CDS            GFP (S65T): GFP (S65T) is a basic (constitutively fluorescent) green fluorescent protein published in 1995, derived from Aequorea victoria.
   7833..8421    +  misc_feature   WPRE: woodchuck hepatitis virus posttranscriptional regulatory element
   8432..8506    +  CDS            small t antigen (fragment): SV40 (simian virus 40) small t antigen
   8508..8573    +  intron         small t intron: SV40 (simian virus 40) small t antigen intron
   8703..8723    +  CDS            SV40 NLS: nuclear localization signal of SV40 (simian virus 40) large T antigen
   8730..8864    +  CDS            LT_POVHA (fragment): Protein inferred from homology: Swiss-Prot protein existence level 3. Isoform large T antigen is a key early protein essential for both driving viral replication and inducing cellular transformation. Plays a role in viral genome replication by driving entry of quiescent cells into the cell cycle and by autoregulating the synthesis of viral early mRNA. Displays highly oncogenic activities by corrupting the host cellular checkpoint mechanisms that guard cell division and the transcription, replication, and repair of DNA. Participates in the modulation of cellular gene expression preceeding viral
   8889..8972    +  CDS            large T antigen (fragment): large T antigen from SV40 (simian virus 40)
   8995..9129    +  polyA_signal   SV40 poly(A) signal: SV40 polyadenylation signal
