[The description below was written by a language model from this plasmid's Addgene catalogue record, the feature table of its GenBank file and pLannotate feature annotations shown in this document.]
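Description:
pJFRC14-10XUAS-IVS-GFP-WPRE is a Drosophila transgenesis and insect expression plasmid built on the pJFRC-MUH backbone, carrying a GAL4-responsive GFP reporter. In bacteria it is maintained as a high-copy plasmid through a ColE1/pUC-type origin and selected with ampicillin via the β-lactamase gene. For use in flies, the backbone supplies a φC31 integrase attB site, which allows site-specific integration into genomic attP landing sites, and the mini-white eye-colour marker, which allows transformants to be identified.

The expression cassette begins with two blocks of five tandem GAL4-binding sites, giving the ten UAS copies in the name, placed upstream of the Drosophila hsp70Bb promoter. Transcription therefore depends on GAL4 supplied by a driver line. Downstream of the promoter lies the IVS element, a modified myosin heavy chain intron 16, followed by the GFP coding sequence (annotated as the S65T variant), cloned between KpnI and XbaI sites. A woodchuck hepatitis virus posttranscriptional regulatory element (WPRE) sits immediately after GFP, ahead of an SV40 3′ region that contains the small t intron and the SV40 polyadenylation signal. The small t and large T antigen fragments and the SV40 NLS annotated in this region are most likely sequence matches within this SV40 terminator segment rather than expressed products. The intron and WPRE are elements generally included to boost transcript processing and expression. Consistent with the associated study on refining targeted gene expression tools in Drosophila, this construct serves as a GAL4/UAS reporter for evaluating such elements. The separate GenBank record covers only a 926 bp portion spanning the two UAS blocks.
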