Addgene plasmid #26223: pJFRC14-10XUAS-IVS-GFP-WPRE
Depositing lab: Gerald Rubin. Depositing organization: HHMI, Janelia Research Campus. Publication: Refinement of tools for targeted gene expression in Drosophila. Pfeiffer BD, Ngo TT, Hibbard KL, Murphy C, Jenett A, Truman JW, Rubin GM. Genetics. 2010 Oct;186(2):735-55. doi: 10.1534/genetics.110.119917. Epub 2010 Aug 9. PubMed 20697123.
Backbone
  Vector backbone: pJFRC-MUH
  Backbone size w/o insert (bp): 8508
  Vector type: Insect Expression
Growth in bacteria
  Bacterial resistance: Ampicillin, 100 μg/mL
  Growth temperature: 37°C
  Growth strain: DH5alpha
  Copy number: High Copy
Gene/Insert
  Gene/Insert name: GFP
  Insert size (bp): 717
  Cloning method: Restriction Enzyme; 5′ cloning site KpnI (not destroyed); 3′ cloning site XbaI (not destroyed)
  Sequencing primers: 5′ hsp70 F: GAGCGCCGGAGTATAAATAGAG; 3′ SV40R: CCATTCATCAGTTCCATAGG
Terms and licenses: Academic/Nonprofit Terms; Industry Terms: Not Available to Industry
How to cite: pJFRC14-10XUAS-IVS-GFP-WPRE was a gift from Gerald Rubin (Addgene plasmid # 26223 ; http://n2t.net/addgene:26223 ; RRID:Addgene_26223)
