LOCUS       Exported 926 bp ds-DNA linear SYN 26-MAY-2021
DEFINITION  synthetic linear DNA
ACCESSION   .
VERSION     .
KEYWORDS    pJFRC14-10XUAS-IVS-GFP-WPRE
SOURCE      synthetic DNA construct
  ORGANISM  synthetic DNA construct
REFERENCE   1 (bases 1 to 926)
  AUTHORS   Pfeiffer BD, Ngo TT, Hibbard KL, Murphy C, Jenett A, Truman JW,
            Rubin GM
  TITLE     Refinement of Tools for Targeted Gene Expression in Drosophila.
  JOURNAL   Genetics. 2010 Aug 9. ():.
  PUBMED    20697123
REFERENCE   2 (bases 1 to 926)
  AUTHORS   .
  TITLE     Direct Submission
  JOURNAL   Exported May 26, 2021 from SnapGene Server 1.1.58
            http://www.snapgene.com
FEATURES             Location/Qualifiers
     source          1..926
                     /organism="synthetic DNA construct"
                     /mol_type="other DNA"
     protein_bind    74..168
                     /label=5X UAS
                     /bound_moiety="GAL4"
                     /note="five tandem copies of the ""ScaI site"" 17-mer
                     CGGAGTACTGTCCTCCG, an upstream activating sequence (UAS)
                     that efficiently binds yeast Gal4 (Webster et al., 1988;
                     Pfeiffer et al., 2010)"
     protein_bind    202..296
                     /label=5X UAS
                     /bound_moiety="GAL4"
                     /note="five tandem copies of the ""ScaI site"" 17-mer
                     CGGAGTACTGTCCTCCG, an upstream activating sequence (UAS)
                     that efficiently binds yeast Gal4 (Webster et al., 1988;
                     Pfeiffer et al., 2010)"
ORIGIN
        1 gaattgtcgc tccgtagacg aagcgcctct atttatactc cggcgctcga cgtcgctagc
       61 gctagagtct ccgctcggag gacagtactc cgctcggagg acagtactcc gctcggagga
      121 cagtactccg ctcggaggac agtactccgc tcggaggaca gtactccgac ctgcaggcat
      181 gccctagggc tagagtctcc gctcggagga cagtactccg ctcggaggac agtactccgc
      241 tcggaggaca gtactccgct cggaggacag tactccgctc ggaggacagt actccgacct
      301 gcaggcatgc aagcttgcgg ccctggccac gggtgcgcat gatcgtgctc ctgtcgttga
      361 ggacccggct aggctggcgg ggttgcctta ctggttagca gaatgaatca ccgatacgcg
      421 agcgaacgtg aagcgactgc tgctgcaaaa cgtctgcgac ctgagcaaca acatgaatgg
      481 tcttcggttt ccgtgtttcg taaagtctgg aaacgcggaa gtcagcgccc tgcaccatta
      541 tgttccggag gcgcgcccta gttccagtga aatccaagca ttttctaaat taaatgtatt
      601 cttattatta tagttgttat ttttgatata tataaacaac actattatgc ccaccatttt
      661 tttgagatgc atctacacaa ggaacaaaca ctggatgtca ctttcagttc aaattgtaac
      721 gctaatcact ccgaacaggt cacaaaaaat taccttaaaa agtcataata ttaaattaga
      781 ataaatatag ctgtgaggga aatatataca aatatattgg agcaaataaa ttgtacatac
      841 aaatatttat tactaatttc tattgagacg aaatgaacca ctcggaacca tttgagcgaa
      901 ccgaatcgcg cggaactaac gacagt
//
