>Addgene plasmid #26223 | pJFRC14-10XUAS-IVS-GFP-WPRE | addgene partial sequence | sequence record 32340 | 26223 with WPRE-R
TAATCCAGAGGTTGATTTCTAGATTACTTGTAGAGCTCATCCATGCCGTGTGTAATACCAGCTGCGGTCA
CAAACTCCAGCAACACCATGTGGTCCCGCTTTTCATTGGGGTCCTTGCTCAACGCGGACTGTGTGGAAAG
GTAGTGATTGTCTGGCAAGAGAACTGGGCCATCTCCAATGGGTGTGTTCTGTTGGTAATGATCTGCAAGT
TGCACGGAACCGTCCTCTATGTTGTGGCGAATCTTGAAGTTAACCTTTATTCCGTTTTTCTGCTTATCTG
CCATTATATACACATTATGCGAGTTGTAGTTGTATTCCAACTTATGGCCCAGAATGTTGCCATCCTCCTT
AAAATCAATGCCCTTCAACTCAATACGGTTAACGAGTGTGTCGCCTTCAAATTTCACCTCCGCTCGCGTC
TTATAGTTGCCGTCATCCTTGAAGAAAATGGTCCTCTCTTGAACGTATCCCTCCGGCATCGCCGACTTGA
AAAAGTCATGCTGCTTCATATGATCGGGGTAACGGCTGAAACACTGGACACCATACGTCAGCGTCGTGAC
CAACGTCGGCCATGGCACGGGCAGCTTGCCCGTGGTGCATATGAACTTCAACGTCAGCTTACCGTATGTG
GCGTCGCCCTCACCCTCGCCGGACACACTGAATTTATGACCGTTGACATCGCCGTCGAGTTCAACCAATA
TCGGGACTACTCCGGTAAACAGTTCTTCACCTTTGGACATTTTGATTGGTACCCTCGAGCCGCGGCCGCC
TGAAGTAAAGGATAAGAATTAGGGTTAGTCGTTTCGGTGTGCCTAGGCATCAGTGGTTGAACCTACCTTT
TAGATCTATTCAGAGTTCTCTTCT
